>Addgene plasmid #162546 | px330-Alb-3 | addgene full sequence | sequence record 324886 | Addgene NGS Result
GAGGGCCTATTTCCCATGATTCCTTCATATTTGCATATACGATACAAGGCTGTTAGAGAGATAATTGGAA
TTAATTTGACTGTAAACACAAAGATATTAGTACAAAATACGTGACGTAGAAAGTAATAATTTCTTGGGTA
GTTTGCAGTTTTAAAATTATGTTTTAAAATGGACTATCATATGCTTACCGTAACTTGAAAGTATTTCGAT
TTCTTGGCTTTATATATCTTGTGGAAAGGACGAAACACCGGCTCATCGTATGAGCATTTCGTTTTAGAGC
TAGAAATAGCAAGTTAAAATAAGGCTAGTCCGTTATCAACTTGAAAAAGTGGCACCGAGTCGGTGCTTTT
TTGTTTTAGAGCTAGAAATAGCAAGTTAAAATAAGGCTAGTCCGTTTTTAGCGCGTGCGCCAATTCTGCA
GACAAATGGCTCTAGAGGTACCCGTTACATAACTTACGGTAAATGGCCCGCCTGGCTGACCGCCCAACGA
CCCCCGCCCATTGACGTCAATAGTAACGCCAATAGGGACTTTCCATTGACGTCAATGGGTGGAGTATTTA
CGGTAAACTGCCCACTTGGCAGTACATCAAGTGTATCATATGCCAAGTACGCCCCCTATTGACGTCAATG
ACGGTAAATGGCCCGCCTGGCATTGTGCCCAGTACATGACCTTATGGGACTTTCCTACTTGGCAGTACAT
CTACGTATTAGTCATCGCTATTACCATGGTCGAGGTGAGCCCCACGTTCTGCTTCACTCTCCCCATCTCC
CCCCCCTCCCCACCCCCAATTTTGTATTTATTTATTTTTTAATTATTTTGTGCAGCGATGGGGGCGGGGG
GGGGGGGGGGGCGCGCGCCRGGGGGGGGGGGGSGGGGSGGGGGGSGGGGSGGGGSGRGGCGGAGAGGTGC
GGCGGCAGCCAATCAGAGCGGCGCGCTCCGAAAGTTTCCTTTTATGGCGAGGCGGCGGCGGCGGCGGCCC
TATAAAAAGCGAAGCGCGCGGCGGGCGGGAGTCGCTGCGCGCTGCCTTCGCCCCGTGCCCCGCTCCGCCG
CCGCCTCGCGCCGCCCGCCCCGGCTCTGACTGACCGCGTTACTCCCACAGGTGAGCGGGCGGGACGGCCC
TTCTCCTCCGGGCTGTAATTAGCTGAGCAAGAGGTAAGGGTTTAAGGGATGGTTGGTTGGTGGGGTATTA
ATGTTTAATTACCTGGAGCACCTGCCTGAAATCACTTTTTTTCAGGTTGGACCGGTGCCACCATGGACTA
TAAGGACCACGACGGAGACTACAAGGATCATGATATTGATTACAAAGACGATGACGATAAGATGGCCCCA
AAGAAGAAGCGGAAGGTCGGTATCCACGGAGTCCCAGCAGCCGACAAGAAGTACAGCATCGGCCTGGACA
TCGGCACCAACTCTGTGGGCTGGGCCGTGATCACCGACGAGTACAAGGTGCCCAGCAAGAAATTCAAGGT
GCTGGGCAACACCGACCGGCACAGCATCAAGAAGAACCTGATCGGAGCCCTGCTGTTCGACAGCGGCGAA
ACAGCCGAGGCCACCCGGCTGAAGAGAACCGCCAGAAGAAGATACACCAGACGGAAGAACCGGATCTGCT
ATCTGCAAGAGATCTTCAGCAACGAGATGGCCAAGGTGGACGACAGCTTCTTCCACAGACTGGAAGAGTC
CTTCCTGGTGGAAGAGGATAAGAAGCACGAGCGGCACCCCATCTTCGGCAACATCGTGGACGAGGTGGCC
TACCACGAGAAGTACCCCACCATCTACCACCTGAGAAAGAAACTGGTGGACAGCACCGACAAGGCCGACC
TGCGGCTGATCTATCTGGCCCTGGCCCACATGATCAAGTTCCGGGGCCACTTCCTGATCGAGGGCGACCT
GAACCCCGACAACAGCGACGTGGACAAGCTGTTCATCCAGCTGGTGCAGACCTACAACCAGCTGTTCGAG
GAAAACCCCATCAACGCCAGCGGCGTGGACGCCAAGGCCATCCTGTCTGCCAGACTGAGCAAGAGCAGAC
GGCTGGAAAATCTGATCGCCCAGCTGCCCGGCGAGAAGAAGAATGGCCTGTTCGGAAACCTGATTGCCCT
GAGCCTGGGCCTGACCCCCAACTTCAAGAGCAACTTCGACCTGGCCGAGGATGCCAAACTGCAGCTGAGC
AAGGACACCTACGACGACGACCTGGACAACCTGCTGGCCCAGATCGGCGACCAGTACGCCGACCTGTTTC
TGGCCGCCAAGAACCTGTCCGACGCCATCCTGCTGAGCGACATCCTGAGAGTGAACACCGAGATCACCAA
GGCCCCCCTGAGCGCCTCTATGATCAAGAGATACGACGAGCACCACCAGGACCTGACCCTGCTGAAAGCT
CTCGTGCGGCAGCAGCTGCCTGAGAAGTACAAAGAGATTTTCTTCGACCAGAGCAAGAACGGCTACGCCG
GCTACATTGACGGCGGAGCCAGCCAGGAAGAGTTCTACAAGTTCATCAAGCCCATCCTGGAAAAGATGGA
CGGCACCGAGGAACTGCTCGTGAAGCTGAACAGAGAGGACCTGCTGCGGAAGCAGCGGACCTTCGACAAC
GGCAGCATCCCCCACCAGATCCACCTGGGAGAGCTGCACGCCATTCTGCGGCGGCAGGAAGATTTTTACC
CATTCCTGAAGGACAACCGGGAAAAGATCGAGAAGATCCTGACCTTCCGCATCCCCTACTACGTGGGCCC
TCTGGCCAGGGGAAACAGCAGATTCGCCTGGATGACCAGAAAGAGCGAGGAAACCATCACCCCCTGGAAC
TTCGAGGAAGTGGTGGACAAGGGCGCTTCCGCCCAGAGCTTCATCGAGCGGATGACCAACTTCGATAAGA
ACCTGCCCAACGAGAAGGTGCTGCCCAAGCACAGCCTGCTGTACGAGTACTTCACCGTGTATAACGAGCT
GACCAAAGTGAAATACGTGACCGAGGGAATGAGAAAGCCCGCCTTCCTGAGCGGCGAGCAGAAAAAGGCC
ATCGTGGACCTGCTGTTCAAGACCAACCGGAAAGTGACCGTGAAGCAGCTGAAAGAGGACTACTTCAAGA
AAATCGAGTGCTTCGACTCCGTGGAAATCTCCGGCGTGGAAGATCGGTTCAACGCCTCCCTGGGCACATA
CCACGATCTGCTGAAAATTATCAAGGACAAGGACTTCCTGGACAATGAGGAAAACGAGGACATTCTGGAA
GATATCGTGCTGACCCTGACACTGTTTGAGGACAGAGAGATGATCGAGGAACGGCTGAAAACCTATGCCC
ACCTGTTCGACGACAAAGTGATGAAGCAGCTGAAGCGGCGGAGATACACCGGCTGGGGCAGGCTGAGCCG
GAAGCTGATCAACGGCATCCGGGACAAGCAGTCCGGCAAGACAATCCTGGATTTCCTGAAGTCCGACGGC
TTCGCCAACAGAAACTTCATGCAGCTGATCCACGACGACAGCCTGACCTTTAAAGAGGACATCCAGAAAG
CCCAGGTGTCCGGCCAGGGCGATAGCCTGCACGAGCACATTGCCAATCTGGCCGGCAGCCCCGCCATTAA
GAAGGGCATCCTGCAGACAGTGAAGGTGGTGGACGAGCTCGTGAAAGTGATGGGCCGGCACAAGCCCGAG
AACATCGTGATCGAAATGGCCAGAGAGAACCAGACCACCCAGAAGGGACAGAAGAACAGCCGCGAGAGAA
TGAAGCGGATCGAAGAGGGCATCAAAGAGCTGGGCAGCCAGATCCTGAAAGAACACCCCGTGGAAAACAC
CCAGCTGCAGAACGAGAAGCTGTACCTGTACTACCTGCAGAATGGGCGGGATATGTACGTGGACCAGGAA
CTGGACATCAACCGGCTGTCCGACTACGATGTGGACCATATCGTGCCTCAGAGCTTTCTGAAGGACGACT
CCATCGACAACAAGGTGCTGACCAGAAGCGACAAGAACCGGGGCAAGAGCGACAACGTGCCCTCCGAAGA
GGTCGTGAAGAAGATGAAGAACTACTGGCGGCAGCTGCTGAACGCCAAGCTGATTACCCAGAGAAAGTTC
GACAATCTGACCAAGGCCGAGAGAGGCGGCCTGAGCGAACTGGATAAGGCCGGCTTCATCAAGAGACAGC
TGGTGGAAACCCGGCAGATCACAAAGCACGTGGCACAGATCCTGGACTCCCGGATGAACACTAAGTACGA
CGAGAATGACAAGCTGATCCGGGAAGTGAAAGTGATCACCCTGAAGTCCAAGCTGGTGTCCGATTTCCGG
AAGGATTTCCAGTTTTACAAAGTGCGCGAGATCAACAACTACCACCACGCCCACGACGCCTACCTGAACG
CCGTCGTGGGAACCGCCCTGATCAAAAAGTACCCTAAGCTGGAAAGCGAGTTCGTGTACGGCGACTACAA
GGTGTACGACGTGCGGAAGATGATCGCCAAGAGCGAGCAGGAAATCGGCAAGGCTACCGCCAAGTACTTC
TTCTACAGCAACATCATGAACTTTTTCAAGACCGAGATTACCCTGGCCAACGGCGAGATCCGGAAGCGGC
CTCTGATCGAGACAAACGGCGAAACCGGGGAGATCGTGTGGGATAAGGGCCGGGATTTTGCCACCGTGCG
GAAAGTGCTGAGCATGCCCCAAGTGAATATCGTGAAAAAGACCGAGGTGCAGACAGGCGGCTTCAGCAAA
GAGTCTATCCTGCCCAAGAGGAACAGCGATAAGCTGATCGCCAGAAAGAAGGACTGGGACCCTAAGAAGT
ACGGCGGCTTCGACAGCCCCACCGTGGCCTATTCTGTGCTGGTGGTGGCCAAAGTGGAAAAGGGCAAGTC
CAAGAAACTGAAGAGTGTGAAAGAGCTGCTGGGGATCACCATCATGGAAAGAAGCAGCTTCGAGAAGAAT
CCCATCGACTTTCTGGAAGCCAAGGGCTACAAAGAAGTGAAAAAGGACCTGATCATCAAGCTGCCTAAGT
ACTCCCTGTTCGAGCTGGAAAACGGCCGGAAGAGAATGCTGGCCTCTGCCGGCGAACTGCAGAAGGGAAA
CGAACTGGCCCTGCCCTCCAAATATGTGAACTTCCTGTACCTGGCCAGCCACTATGAGAAGCTGAAGGGC
TCCCCCGAGGATAATGAGCAGAAACAGCTGTTTGTGGAACAGCACAAGCACTACCTGGACGAGATCATCG
AGCAGATCAGCGAGTTCTCCAAGAGAGTGATCCTGGCCGACGCTAATCTGGACAAAGTGCTGTCCGCCTA
CAACAAGCACCGGGATAAGCCCATCAGAGAGCAGGCCGAGAATATCATCCACCTGTTTACCCTGACCAAT
CTGGGAGCCCCTGCCGCCTTCAAGTACTTTGACACCACCATCGACCGGAAGAGGTACACCAGCACCAAAG
AGGTGCTGGACGCCACCCTGATCCACCAGAGCATCACCGGCCTGTACGAGACACGGATCGACCTGTCTCA
GCTGGGAGGCGACAAAAGGCCGGCGGCCACGAAAAAGGCCGGCCAGGCAAAAAAGAAAAAGTAAGAATTC
CTAGAGCTCGCTGATCAGCCTCGACTGTGCCTTCTAGTTGCCAGCCATCTGTTGTTTGCCCCTCCCCCGT
GCCTTCCTTGACCCTGGAAGGTGCCACTCCCACTGTCCTTTCCTAATAAAATGAGGAAATTGCATCGCAT
TGTCTGAGTAGGTGTCATTCTATTCTGGGGGGTGGGGTGGGGCAGGACAGCAAGGGGGAGGATTGGGAAG
AGAATAGCAGGCATGCTGGGGAGCGGCCGCAGGAACCCCTAGTGATGGAGTTGGCCACTCCCTCTCTGCG
CGCTCGCTCGCTCACTGAGGCCGGGCGACCAAAGGTCGCCCGACGCCCGGGCTTTGCCCGGGCGGCCTCA
GTGAGCGAGCGAGCGCGCAGCTGCCTGCAGGGGCGCCTGATGCGGTATTTTCTCCTTACGCATCTGTGCG
GTATTTCACACCGCATA
[95 nt withheld, positions 5968-6062]
T
[46 nt withheld, positions 6064-6109]
C
[141 nt withheld, positions 6111-6251]
CCTTTGACGTTGGAGTCCACGTTCTTT
[37 nt withheld, positions 6279-6315]
ACTCTATCTCGGGCTATTCTTTTGATTTATAAGGGATTTTGCCGATTTCGGTCTATTGGTTAAAAAATGA
GCTGATTTAACAAAAATTTAACGCGAATTTTAACAAAATATTAACGTTTACAATTTTATGGTGCACTCTC
AGTACAATCTGCTCTGATGCCGCATAGTTAAGCCAGCCCCGACACCCGCCAACACCCGCTGACGCGCCCT
GACGGGCTTGTCTGCTCCCGGCATCCGCTTACAGACAAGCTGTGACCGTCTCCGGGAGCTGCATGTGTCA
GAGGTTTTCACCGTCATCACCGAAACGCGCGAGACGAAAGGGCCTCGTGATACGCCTATTTTTATAGGTT
AATGTCATGATAATAATGGTTTCTTAGACGTCAGGTGGCACTTTTCGGGGAAATGTGCGCGGAACCCCTA
TTTGTTTATTTTTCTAAATACATTCAAATATGTATCCGCTCATGAGACAATAACCCTGATAAATGCTTCA
ATAATATTGAAAAAGGAAGAGTATGAGTATTCAACATTTCCGTGTCGCCCTTATTCCCTTTTTTGCGGCA
TTTTGCCTTCCTGTTTTTGCTCACCCAGAAACGCTGGTGAAAGTAAAAGATGCTGAAGATCAGTTGGGTG
CACGAGTGGGTTACATCGAACTGGATCTCAACAGCGGTAAGATCCTTGAGAGTTTTCGCCCCGAAGAACG
TTTTCCAATGATGAGCACTTTTAAAGTTCTGCTATGTGGCGCGGTATTATCCCGTATTGACGCCGGGCAA
GAGCAACTCGGTCGCCGCATACACTATTCTCAGAATGACTTGGTTGAGTACTCACCAGTCACAGAAAAGC
ATCTTACGGATGGCATGACAGTAAGAGAATTATGCAGTGCTGCCATAACCATGAGTGATAACACTGCGGC
CAACTTACTTCTGACAACGATCGGAGGACCGAAGGAGCTAACCGCTTTTTTGCACAACATGGGGGATCAT
GTAACTCGCCTTGATCGTTGGGAACCGGAGCTGAATGAAGCCATACCAAACGACGAGCGTGACACCACGA
TGCCTGTAGCAATGGCAACAACGTTGCGCAAACTATTAACTGGCGAACTACTTACTCTAGCTTCCCGGCA
ACAATTAATAGACTGGATGGAGGCGGATAAAGTTGCAGGACCACTTCTGCGCTCGGCCCTTCCGGCTGGC
TGGTTTATTGCTGATAAATCTGGAGCCGGTGAGCGTGGAAGCCGCGGTATCATTGCAGCACTGGGGCCAG
ATGGTAAGCCCTCCCGTATCGTAGTTATCTACACGACGGGGAGTCAGGCAACTATGGATGAACGAAATAG
ACAGATCGCTGAGATAGGTGCCTCACTGATTAAGCATTGGTAACTGTCAGACCAAGTTTACTCATATATA
CTTTAGATTGATTTAAAACTTCATTTTTAATTTAAAAGGATCTAGGTGAAGATCCTTTTTGATAATCTCA
TGACCAAAATCCCTTAACGTGAGTTTTCGTTCCACTGAGCGTCAGACCCCGTAGAAAAGATCAAAGGATC
TTCTTGAGATCCTTTTTTTCTGCGCGTAATCTGCTGCTTGCAAACAAAAAAACCACCGCTACCAGCGGTG
GTTTGTTTGCCGGATCAAGAGCTACCAACTCTTTTTCCGAAGGTAACTGGCTTCAGCAGAGCGCAGATAC
CAAATACTGTTCTTCTAGTGTAGCCGTAGTTAGGCCACCACTTCAAGAACTCTGTAGCACCGCCTACATA
CCTCGCTCTGCTAATCCTGTTACCAGTGGCTGCTGCCAGTGGCGATAAGTCGTGTCTTACCGGGTTGGAC
TCAAGACGATAGTTACCGGATAAGGCGCAGCGGTCGGGCTGAACGGGGGGTTCGTGCACACAGCCCAGCT
TGGAGCGAACGACCTACACCGAACTGAGATACCTACAGCGTGAGCTATGAGAAAGCGCCACGCTTCCCGA
AGGGAGAAAGGCGGACAGGTATCCGGTAAGCGGCAGGGTCGGAACAGGAGAGCGCACGAGGGAGCTTCCA
GGGGGAAACGCCTGGTATCTTTATAGTCCTGTCGGGTTTCGCCACCTCTGACTTGAGCGTCGATTTTTGT
GATGCTCGTCAGGGGGGCGGAGCCTATGGAAAAACGCCAGCAACGCGGCCTTTTTACGGTTCCTGGCCTT
TTGCTGGCCTTTTGCTCACATGT
Features (pLannotate 1.2.2; 18 found; start..end, strand, type, name):
      1..241     +  promoter       U6 promoter: RNA polymerase III promoter for human U6 snRNA
    271..346     +  misc_RNA       gRNA scaffold: guide RNA scaffold for the Streptococcus pyogenes CRISPR/Cas9 system
    353..396     +  misc_RNA       gRNA scaffold (fragment): guide RNA scaffold for the Streptococcus pyogenes CRISPR/Cas9 system
    443..728     +  enhancer       CMV enhancer: human cytomegalovirus immediate early enhancer; contains an 18-bp deletion relative to the standard CMV enhancer
    730..1007    +  promoter       chicken β-actin promoter: No description available
   1008..1235    +  intron         hybrid intron: hybrid between chicken β-actin (CBA) and minute virus of mice (MMV) introns (Gray et al., 2011)
   1373..2974    +  CDS            Cas9(N): N-terminal portion of Streptococcus pyogenes Cas9 (Zetsche et al., 2015)
   2975..5473    +  CDS            Cas9(C): C-terminal portion of Streptococcus pyogenes Cas9 (Zetsche et al., 2015)
   5474..5521    +  CDS            nucleoplasmin NLS: bipartite nuclear localization signal from nucleoplasmin
   5555..5666    +  polyA_signal   bGH poly(A) signal: bovine growth hormone polyadenylation signal
   5771..5911    +  repeat_region  AAV2 ITR: inverted terminal repeat of adeno-associated virus serotype 2 inverted
   5916..5967    -  misc_feature   bom (fragment): basis of mobility region from pBR322
   5986..6441    +  rep_origin     f1 ori (sequence partly withheld): f1 bacteriophage origin of replication; arrow indicates direction of (+) strand synthesis
   6442..6491    -  misc_feature   bom (fragment): basis of mobility region from pBR322
   6593..6628    -  CDS            rop (fragment): Rop protein, which maintains plasmids at low copy number; rop
   6723..6827    +  promoter       AmpR promoter: bla
   6828..7688    +  CDS            AmpR: β-lactamase; bla; confers resistance to ampicillin, carbenicillin, and related antibiotics
   7859..8447    +  rep_origin     ori: high-copy-number ColE1/pMB1/pBR322/pUC origin of replication
