[The description below was written by a language model from this plasmid's Addgene catalogue record and pLannotate feature annotations shown in this document.]
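Description:
px330-Alb-3 is an all-in-one CRISPR/Cas9 mammalian expression plasmid built on the px330 backbone, carrying a single guide RNA directed against the mouse albumin gene (Alb). The sequenced record is about 8.5 kb. It is propagated in E. coli through a high-copy ColE1/pUC-type origin and selected with ampicillin via the β-lactamase (AmpR) gene. An f1 phage origin is also present, along with small annotated fragments of pBR322 bom and rop sequence. There is no mammalian selection marker or fluorescent reporter in the feature table.

The plasmid holds two expression units. In the first, the human U6 RNA polymerase III promoter drives the guide. The 20-nucleotide Alb-targeting spacer was cloned between the BbsI sites, which were destroyed in the process, so it lies directly upstream of the Streptococcus pyogenes gRNA scaffold. A second, partial scaffold fragment is annotated just downstream. In the second unit, a hybrid promoter made of the CMV enhancer, the chicken β-actin promoter and a hybrid CBA/MVM intron drives S. pyogenes Cas9. The annotation tool splits Cas9 into contiguous N- and C-terminal portions, which together form one continuous coding sequence. Cas9 is fused at its C-terminus to a nucleoplasmin bipartite nuclear localization signal and is terminated by the bovine growth hormone polyadenylation signal. A single AAV2 inverted terminal repeat follows the cassette; with only one ITR annotated, the plasmid does not look like a packageable AAV genome.

Delivering the plasmid to mouse cells supplies both nuclease and guide, allowing targeted cleavage and disruption of Alb. It was deposited in connection with a study of cooperating cancer driver genes in hepatocellular carcinoma, but the record does not state the specific role of this Alb guide in that work.
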