Addgene plasmid #162546: px330-Alb-3
Purpose: sgRNA targeting Alb
Depositing lab: Amaia Lujambio. Depositing organization: Icahn School of Medicine at Mount Sinai. Publication: Cooperation between distinct cancer driver genes underlies inter-tumor heterogeneity in hepatocellular carcinoma. Molina-Sanchez P, Ruiz de Galarreta M, Yao MA, Lindblad KE, Bresnahan E, Bitterman E, Martin TC, Rubenstein T, Nie K, Golas J, Choudhary S, Barcena-Varela M, Elmas A, Miguela V, Ding Y, Kan Z, Grinspan LT, Huang KL, Parsons RE, Shields DJ, Rollins RA, Lujambio A. Gastroenterology. 2020 Aug 16. pii: S0016-5085(20)35054-X. doi: 10.1053/j.gastro.2020.08.015. PubMed 32814112.
Backbone
  Vector backbone: px330
  Backbone manufacturer: Feng Zhang lab (Addgene plasmid # 42230)
  Backbone size w/o insert (bp): 8500
  Vector type: Mammalian Expression
Growth in bacteria
  Bacterial resistance: Ampicillin, 100 μg/mL
  Growth temperature: 37°C
  Growth strain: NEB Stable
  Copy number: Unknown
Gene/Insert
  Gene/Insert name: sgRNA targeting Alb
  gRNA/shRNA sequence: GCTCATCGTATGAGCATTTC
  Species: M. musculus (mouse)
  Mutation: None
  Entrez Gene: Alb (a.k.a. Alb-1, Alb1, BCL001, BCL002, BPL001)
  Promoter: U6
  Cloning method: Restriction Enzyme; 5′ cloning site BbsI (destroyed during cloning); 3′ cloning site BbsI (destroyed during cloning)
  Sequencing primers: 5′ hU6-F
Terms and licenses: Academic/Nonprofit Terms; Industry Terms: Not Available to Industry
How to cite: px330-Alb-3 was a gift from Amaia Lujambio (Addgene plasmid # 162546 ; http://n2t.net/addgene:162546 ; RRID:Addgene_162546)
